>Addgene plasmid #22595 | Flag-HA-USP16 | addgene full sequence | sequence record 132797 | Addgene NGS Result
AGCGCCCAATACGCAAACCGCCTCTCCCCGCGCGTTGGCCGATTCATTAATGCAGCTGGCACGACAGGTT
TCCCGACTGGAAAGCGGGCAGTGAGCGCAACGCAATTAATGTGAGTTAGCTCACTCATTAGGCACCCCAG
GCTTTACACTTTATGCTTCCGGCTCGTATGTTGTGTGGAATTGTGAGCGGATAACAATTTCACAATTCTC
CCCAGCTCTTTCTGCGCTGTCCATAATGAACTATTTCAGGAGTATTGGAGTATGTGGATTCAAAACAGTG
GCTAATTGAGTCAGGATTACTTAATATTCGACTCCTACCCTCAGAATGTTGTTCTCCAACTTCAAGAAAC
TGTTACCCATGAAAGACCCCCGCTGACGGGTAGTCAATCACTCAGAGGAGACCCTCCCAAGGAACAGCGA
GACCACAAGTCGGATGCAACTGCAAGAGGGTTTATTGGATACACGGGTACCCGGGCGACGCAGTCTATCG
GAGGACTGGCGCGCCGAGTGAGGGGTTGTGGGCTCTTTTATTGAGCTCGGGGAGCAGAAGCGCGCGAACA
GAAGCGAGAAGCGAACTGATTGGTTAGTTCAAATAAGGCACAGGGTCATTTCAGGTCCTTGGGGCACCCT
GGAAACATCTGATGGTTCTCTAGCTTGCCAAACCTACAGGTGGGGTCTTTCATTCCCCCCTTTTTCTGGA
GACTAAATAAAATCTTTTATTTTATCGATGCATGGGGTCGTGCGCTCCTTTCGGTCGGGCGCTGCGGGTC
GTGGGGCGGGCGTCAGGCACCGGGCTTGCGGGTCATGCACCAGGTGCGCGGTCCTTCGGGCACCTCGACG
TCGGCGGTGACGGTGAAGCCGAGCCGCTCGTAGAAGGGGAGGTTGCGGGGCGCGGAGGTCTCCAGGAAGG
CGGGCACCCCGGCGCGCTCGGCCGCCTCCACTCCGGGGAGCACGACGGCGCTGCCCAGACCCTTGCCCTG
GTGGTCGGGCGAGACGCCGACGGTGGCCAGGAACCACGCGGGCTCCTTGGGCCGGTGCGGCGCCAGGAGG
CCTTCCATCTGTTGCTGCGCGGCCAGCCGGGAACCGCTCAACTCGGCCATGCGCGGGCCGATCTCGGCGA
ACACCGCCCCCGCTTCGACGCTCTCCGGCGTGGTCCAGACCGCCACCGCGGCGCCGTCGTCCGCGACCCA
CACCTTGCCGATGTCGAGCCCGACGCGCGTGAGGAAGAGTTCTTGCAGCTCGGTGACCCGCTCGATGTGG
CGGTCCGGATCGACGGTGTGGCGCGTGGCGGGGTAGTCGGCGAACGCGGCGGCGAGGGTGCGTACGGCCC
TGGGGACGTCGTCGCGGGTGGCGAGGCGCACCGTGGGCTTGTACTCGGTCATGGTAAGCTTGGGCTGCAG
GTCGAAAGGCCCGGAGATGAGGAAGAGGAGAACAGCGCGGCAGACGTGCGCTTTTGAAGCGTGCAGAATG
CCGGGCCTCCGGAGGACCTTCGGGCGCCCGCCCCGCCCCTGAGCCCGCCCCTGAGCCCGCCCCCGGACCC
ACCCCTTCCCAGCCTCTGAGCCCAGAAAGCGAAGGAGCAAAGCTGCTATTGGCCGCTGCCCCAAAGGCCT
ACCCGCTTCCATTGCTCAGCGGTGCTGTCCATCTGCACGAGACTAGTGAGACGTGCTACTTCCATTTGTC
ACGTCCTGCACGACGCGAGCTGCGGGGCGGGGGGGAACTTCCTGACTAGGGGAGGAGTAGAAGGTGGCGC
GAAGGGGCCACCAAAGAACGGAGCCGGTTGGCGCCTACCGGTGGATGTGGAATGTGTGCGAGGCCAGAGG
CCACTTGTGTAGCGCCAAGTGCCCAGCGGGGCTGCTAAAGCGCATGCTCCAGACTGCCTTGGGAAAAGCG
CCTCCCCTACCCGGTAGAATTCGTTATCGAACCACTTTGTACAAGAAAGTTGGGTACAGTATTCTCTCAT
AAAATAGGAGGTACGCTTGTGAGTTTAGTACTTTAGTTGTAGGCACAGCTTGCACATGTGTGTCGCTGAT
GTGAAACCACTGCCCTTTTGATTCCATTTCAAAATCTTGTGGAATATCACCGTGAAGAACAAGATTAGAG
AGATGACTATTTGCGGTTCTTGCCTTGGCATAGGCAGTGTAATGCCCCGACCTCATAGTACCACTGTGTT
CAACAACTCCATATAAGGAATAGAGTACCCTTGTATTTTCTTCTGCAACATTCTTACATTTAAGGGTGCA
AAAAGGAGCCAAATCTAAGATTTCCGGAAACTTTATGTGTTTGTTAACTTTGCGTAGGTTAAAACCAGCC
TGCTGAAATCTCTTTAAATGAAGAGTAAGAACAGGAGGAGCAAGAGAAATTAGCATCTGCTTTTTGGCAT
TGGTGTAAACATGCTTCCTTTCACCTTTTATATTTGCCTTTGGTCCATTACACTGTCTCCGTGTGCATAC
TTCACAAAGCAGTTTATTCGCATCTCGAAGTTTCTCATTACGGGTGAACTGATATAAACAATGTTGGATT
GAACACTCATCAGTATTGAAAACTTCCCTGTTTGCAAGAGTACAGAAAGCAGTTTCTGGATCTTCATTTA
CAACCTCATACACCTTTGTTCCAGGAGTATGACTATCATTCAGAATCTCTATATTTATTTCATCAGGATG
AAGAGCAGCATTCAAATTTAGGTTTTTGAAACCATTGGAAATGTCCACTTCTCCATTGCTCCCTTCCGTT
AGGTAGGCACCATTTAAATTCCTAGTGGGAGAAGATGTTAAAACCTCCAGATCATTATCCATGTTGATAT
TTTTCATATCTACTTCCTCTGTGGATTTTTGATTGTCAGTTACACTTTCGATCATTTTTGCTTGGCCATT
CAAATCTTTCTGGTTGACACAATATTCTTTATGCATAACACCCTCTTGTGAAATATGGTTGGATTTAATA
TTTACTTCTCCTTGAAGTGACATTTCAGCTTCATTATCACTGTCTTCAGGATGGTCAATAGTACAAATAT
CATTTAAATGAAGAACTTTTCCTTGAATTTTTTGTTGTCTTCGTTGGTTCTTGGCTTGCTTTTTGGCTTG
TTTCTTTGCTTTTTTCTGTAAGTGCTTACTTGTTCCAGAAGGAATATCACTTCTCTCTTTTATGTAACTG
TCGTTATCTTTTTCTTCCTCACTATCTTGATCTTCATCCTCCACTGTCTTTTTCAGATTTTTATCATTTA
CACTTTTCTTACCACTCTGATCATCTAAAACTGGGAGGGACAAATCAAGGAAAGATTCATGAACCAAGGA
GACAGTTCTGCATTGATCACACATGATCATACTAGTTAGTTCACCACCAAAGATGCGGTCAACAAAACTT
GGCATTGATTTTTTCTTCTCATAATCTTTAACTTTATTTTTTAGTTCTTCATCCAACTTTTCAGTAGAAT
TACCAAATGCTTTAAGTATTCCTTTACTCACTCTTTGGTGTTCTTCTGCTCTCATCCCATCCAATAAGTA
GCGAAGCAGCTCCTGGCTGTCTTGCTGCTGATAGCCTTTAAACCGCACTGCTTTTTTACAGACCTGAGAA
AAGAGTTCTTTCGGTGTCACAACCCCCTTTTTGGTCTCTTGCATCTCATTAAGAAACTGGCTCATGGCTA
AAGTAAGAGGGCCTGGAGGCTCAAGGTTTATTTCTAATGGTTCTGTTAATGCCAAATCAGGTGGTTCAAT
TTTTACAATTGTTCCAGACATTTTCACTTCTTTTAGTAGTTCTCTAAGCACTGGTGTTTGTGACAAGTTC
TGCATAACTGCATTGAAGAAACATGTGTTTCCCAAATTACTGAGTCCTTTCACGGTTATTTGGCAAGGAG
AATTCATGGGAGGATTCTCTTTAGCCATGTTTTCCTTCTTTTCTCTCTCTTGTTCATTCTTACTCTCTTT
TTCTAATTTTTTATTTTCAAGTTCAATATTTCCATTATCTTTCTCTGGCTTTGGAGTTGTAATGCTGGCA
TGTTTTCTGACATAATCAACCACTTGACCCAACTGGTTTGAACTACAATACTGGACCTCATTATCACATA
CGTAACACCATACACTCCAGTTGTCCAAACTAAGAACCAGACAGTGAGGTTCAGATCTTGGCGTCAGATA
GTGCTTCAAGGCATGCTGCTCCTGAGAATTTCTGCCACAGCCCTGATGGCCACATTTAAGACACAGCCAA
ACTGAAGGCTTTTCTTCTGTTTCTTCTTCAGCTTTATCTTTCACTTTATTGTCAGTCTTACAGTCTTGGC
AGATATTCCATTCCACATTCACTAAAGCCTTTTTCAAATTACCTTGTTCCAATCCTTTTCTAATGTGTCT
GCACACAGGTTCTAAAGTTTCAGAGGAATCATCGATTGGAACAGTTTTTCCCTTAGTCCGTTTCTTTCCC
ATGCCAACTTTTTTGTACAAACTTGTTTGATAACCTCGAGCAGCGTAATCTGGAACATCGTATGGGTATC
CTCCATCGAGCTTGTCATCGTCATCCTTGTAGTCCATGGTGGCAGATCCCCGGAGGCTGGATCGGTCCCG
GTGTCTTCTATGGAGGTCAAAACAGCGTGGATGGCGTCTCCAGGCGATCTGACGGTTCACTAAACGAGCT
CGTCGACGATCTCTATCACTGATAGGGAGATCTCTATCACTGATAGGGAGAGCTCTGCTTATATAGACCT
CCCACCGTACACGCCTACCGCCCATTTGCGTCAATGGGGCGGAGTTGTTACGACATTTTGGAAAGTCCCG
TTGATTTTGGTGCCAAAACAAACTCCCATTGACGTCAATGGGGTGGAGACTTGGAAATCCCCGTGAGTCA
AACCGCTATCCACGCCCATTGATGTACTGCCAAAACCGCATCACCATGGTAATAGCGATGACTAATACGT
AGATGTACTGCCAAGTAGGAAAGTCCCATAAGGTCATGTACTGGGCATAATGCCAGGCGGGCCATTTACC
GTCATTGACGTCAATAGGGGGCGTACTTGGCATATGATACACTTGATGTACTGCCAAGTGGGCAGTTTAC
CGTAAATACTCCACCCATTGACGTCAATGGAAAGTCCCTATTGGCGTTACTATGGGAACATACGTCATTA
TTGACGTCAATGGGCGGGGGTCGTTGGGCGGTCAGCCAGGCGGGCCATTTACCGTAAGTTATGTAACGCG
GAACTCCATATATGGGCTATGAACTAATGACCCCGTAATTGATTACTATTAATAACTAGTCAATAATCAA
TGTCAAGGATCTAATTCCGGCGCCTAGAGAAGGAGTGAGGGCTGGATAAAGGGAGGATCGAGGCGGGGTC
GAACGAGGAGGTTCAAGGGGGAGAGACGGGGCGGATGGAGGAAGAGGAGGCGGAGGCTTAGGGTGTACAA
AGGGCTTGACCCAGGGAGGGGGGTCAAAAGCCAAGGCTTCCCAGGTCACGATGTAGGGGACCTGGTCTGG
GTGTCCATGCGGGCCAGGTGAAAAGACCTTGATCTTAACCTGGGTGATGAGGTCTCGGTTAAAGGTGCCG
TCTCGCGGCCATCCGACGTTAAAGGTTGGCCATTCTGCAGAGCAGAAGGTAACCCAACGTCTCTTCTTGA
CATCTACCGACTGGTTGTGAGCGATCCGCTCGACATCTTTCCAGTGACCTAAGGTCAAACTTAAGGGAGT
GGTAACAGTCTGGCCCTAATTTTCAGACAAATACAGAAACACAGTCAGACAGAGACAACACAGAACGATG
CTGCAGCGCTGCAGCAGACAAGACGCGCGGCTTCGGTTCCAAACCGAAAGCAAAAATTCAGACGGAGGCG
GGAACTGTTTTAGGTTCTCGTCTCCTACCAGAACCACATATCCTGACGGGGTCGGATTCCACATCGACTC
CCTTCCTCAGGTCGGGCCACAAAAACGGCCCCCAAAGTCCCTGGGACGTCTCCCAGGGTTGCGGCCGGGT
GTTCAGAACTCGTCAGTTCCACCACGGGTCCGCCAGATACAGAGCTAGTTAGCTAACTAGTACAGACGCA
GGCGCAAACATTAGATGCCGGCACAAACACGCACAAAGACAGAGACAGACACGAAACGACCGCTGGCCAG
CTTACCTCCCGGCGGGGGGGTCGGTGGTCCCTGGGCAGGGGTCTCCAAATCTCGGTGGAACCTCCAAATG
AAAGACCCCCGAGGTGGGCAGTCAATCAATCTGAGGAGACCCTCCCAAGGATCAGCGAGTCCACGATTCG
GATGCAAACAGCAAGAGGCTTTATTGGGAATACGGGTACCCGGGCGACGCAGTCTATCGGAGGACTGGCG
CGCCGAGTGAGGGGTTGTGGGCTCTTTTATTGAGCTCGGGGAGCAGAAGCGCGCGAACAGAAGCGAGAAG
CGAACTGATTGGTTAGTTCAAATAAGGCACAGGGTCATTTCAGGTCCTTGGGGCACCCTGGAAACATCTG
ATGGTTCTCTAGAAACTGCTGAGGGCGGGACCGCATCTGGGGACCATCTGTTCTTGGCCCTGAGCCGGGG
CAGGAACTGCTTACCACAGATATCCTGTTTGGCCCATATTCTGCTGTCTCTCTGTTCCTAACCTTGATCT
GAACTTCTCTATTCTCAGTTATGTATTTTCCATGCCTTGCAAAATGGCGTTACTTAAGCTAGCTTGCCAA
ACCTACAGGTGGGGTCTTTCATTCCCCCCTTTTTCTGGAGACTAAATAAAATCTTTTATTTTATCTATGG
CTCGTACTCTATAGGCTTCAGCTGGTGATATTGTTGAGTCAAAACTAGAGCCTGGACCACTGATATCCTG
TCTTTAACAAATTGGACTAATCGCCTCTACGCCGGACGCATCGTGGCCGGCATCACCGGCGCCACAGGTG
CGGTTGCTGGCGCCTATATCGCCGACATCACCGATGGGGAAGATCGGGCTCGCCACTTCGGGCTCATGAG
CGCTTGTTTCGGCGTGGGTATGGTGGCAGGCCCCGTGGCCGGGGGACTGTTGGGCGCCATCTCCTTGCAT
GCACCATTCCTTGCGCCGTCGTTTTACAACGTCGTGACTGGGAAAACCCTGGCGTTACCCAACTTAATCG
CCTTGCAGCACATCCCCCTTTCGCCAGCTGGCGTAATAGCGAAGAGGCCCGCACCGATCGCCCTTCCCAA
CAGTTGCGCAGCCTGAATGGCGAATGGCGCCTGATGCGGTATTTTCTCCTTACGCATCTGTGCGGTATTT
CACACCGCATATGGTGCACTCTCAGTACAATCTGCTCTGATGCCGCATAGTTAAGCCAGCCCCGACACCC
GCCAACACCCGCTGACGCGCCCTGACGGGCTTGTCTGCTCCCGGCATCCGCTTACAGACAAGCTGTGACC
GTCTCCGGGAGCTGCATGTGTCAGAGGTTTTCACCGTCATCACCGAAACGCGCGAGACGAAAGGGCCTCG
TGATACGCCTATTTTTATAGGTTAATGTCATGATAATAATGGTTTCTTAGACGTCAGGTGGCACTTTTCG
GGGAAATGTGCGCGGAACCCCTATTTGTTTATTTTTCTAAATACATTCAAATATGTATCCGCTCATGAGA
CAATAACCCTGATAAATGCTTCAATAATATTGAAAAAGGAAGAGTATGAGTATTCAACATTTCCGTGTCG
CCCTTATTCCCTTTTTTGCGGCATTTTGCCTTCCTGTTTTTGCTCACCCAGAAACGCTGGTGAAAGTAAA
AGATGCTGAAGATCAGTTGGGTGCACGAGTGGGTTACATCGAACTGGATCTCAACAGCGGTAAGATCCTT
GAGAGTTTTCGCCCCGAAGAACGTTTTCCAATGATGAGCACTTTTAAAGTTCTGCTATGTGGCGCGGTAT
TATCCCGTATTGACGCCGGGCAAGAGCAACTCGGTCGCCGCATACACTATTCTCAGAATGACTTGGTTGA
GTACTCACCAGTCACAGAAAAGCATCTTACGGATGGCATGACAGTAAGAGAATTATGCAGTGCTGCCATA
ACCATGAGTGATAACACTGCGGCCAACTTACTTCTGACAACGATCGGAGGACCGAAGGAGCTAACCGCTT
TTTTGCACAACATGGGGGATCATGTAACTCGCCTTGATCGTTGGGAACCGGAGCTGAATGAAGCCATACC
AAACGACGAGCGTGACACCACGATGCCTGTAGCAATGGCAACAACGTTGCGCAAACTATTAACTGGCGAA
CTACTTACTCTAGCTTCCCGGCAACAATTAATAGACTGGATGGAGGCGGATAAAGTTGCAGGACCACTTC
TGCGCTCGGCCCTTCCGGCTGGCTGGTTTATTGCTGATAAATCTGGAGCCGGTGAGCGTGGGTCTCGCGG
TATCATTGCAGCACTGGGGCCAGATGGTAAGCCCTCCCGTATCGTAGTTATCTACACGACGGGGAGTCAG
GCAACTATGGATGAACGAAATAGACAGATCGCTGAGATAGGTGCCTCACTGATTAAGCATTGGTAACTGT
CAGACCAAGTTTACTCATATATACTTTAGATTGATTTAAAACTTCATTTTTAATTTAAAAGGATCTAGGT
GAAGATCCTTTTTGATAATCTCATGACCAAAATCCCTTAACGTGAGTTTTCGTTCCACTGAGCGTCAGAC
CCCGTAGAAAAGATCAAAGGATCTTCTTGAGATCCTTTTTTTCTGCGCGTAATCTGCTGCTTGCAAACAA
AAAAACCACCGCTACCAGCGGTGGTTTGTTTGCCGGATCAAGAGCTACCAACTCTTTTTCCGAAGGTAAC
TGGCTTCAGCAGAGCGCAGATACCAAATACTGTTCTTCTAGTGTAGCCGTAGTTAGGCCACCACTTCAAG
AACTCTGTAGCACCGCCTACATACCTCGCTCTGCTAATCCTGTTACCAGTGGCTGCTGCCAGTGGCGATA
AGTCGTGTCTTACCGGGTTGGACTCAAGACGATAGTTACCGGATAAGGCGCAGCGGTCGGGCTGAACGGG
GGGTTCGTGCACACAGCCCAGCTTGGAGCGAACGACCTACACCGAACTGAGATACCTACAGCGTGAGCTA
TGAGAAAGCGCCACGCTTCCCGAAGGGAGAAAGGCGGACAGGTATCCGGTAAGCGGCAGGGTCGGAACAG
GAGAGCGCACGAGGGAGCTTCCAGGGGGAAACGCCTGGTATCTTTATAGTCCTGTCGGGTTTCGCCACCT
CTGACTTGAGCGTCGATTTTTGTGATGCTCGTCAGGGGGGCGGAGCCTATGGAAAAACGCCAGCAACGCG
GCCTTTTTACGGTTCCTGGCCTTTTGCTGGCCTTTTGCTCACATGTTCTTTCCTGCGTTATCCCCTGATT
CTGTGGATAACCGTATTACCGCCTTTGAGTGAGCTGATACCGCTCGCCGCAGCCGAACGACCGAGCGCAG
CGAGTCAGTGAGCGAGGAAGCGGAAG
Features (pLannotate 1.2.2; 29 found; start..end, strand, type, name):
      2..94      +  CDS            lacI (fragment): lac repressor; lacI; The lac repressor binds to the lac operator to inhibit transcription in E. coli. This inhibition can be relieved by adding lactose or isopropyl-β-D-thiogalactopyranoside (IPTG).
    107..128     +  protein_bind   CAP binding site: CAP binding activates transcription in the presence of cAMP. E. coli catabolite activator protein
    143..173     +  promoter       lac promoter: promoter for the E. coli lac operon
    181..197     +  protein_bind   lac operator: The lac repressor binds to the lac operator to inhibit transcription in E. coli. This inhibition can be relieved by adding lactose or isopropyl-β-D-thiogalactopyranoside (IPTG). lac repressor encoded by lacI
    359..653     -  LTR            3' LTR (ΔU3) (fragment): self-inactivating 3' long terminal repeat (LTR) from Moloney murine leukemia virus
    650..684     -  LTR            3' LTR (ΔU3) (fragment): self-inactivating 3' long terminal repeat (LTR) from Moloney murine leukemia virus
    783..1382    -  CDS            PuroR: puromycin N-acetyltransferase; pac from Streptomyces alboniger; confers resistance to puromycin
   1403..1902    -  promoter       PGK promoter: mouse phosphoglycerate kinase 1 promoter
   1921..1945    +  protein_bind   attB2: mutant version of attB; recombination site for the Gateway® BP reaction BP Clonase™
   1947..4412    -  CDS            USP16: UBP16_HUMAN - Experimental evidence at protein level: Swiss-Prot protein existence level 1. Specifically deubiquitinates 'Lys-120' of histone H2A (H2AK119Ub), a specific tag for epigenetic transcriptional repression, thereby acting as a coactivator. Deubiquitination of histone H2A is a prerequisite for subsequent phosphorylation at 'Ser-11' of histone H3 (H3S10ph), and is required for chromosome segregation when cells enter into mitosis. In resting B- and T-lymphocytes, phosphorylation by AURKB leads to enhance its activity, thereby maintaining transcription in resting lymphocytes. Regulates H
   4418..4435    -  protein_bind   attB1 (fragment): mutant version of attB; core recombination site for the Gateway® BP reaction BP Clonase™
   4452..4478    -  CDS            3xHA (fragment): three tandem HA epitope tags
   4491..4511    -  CDS            FLAG (fragment): FLAG® epitope tag, followed by an enterokinase cleavage site
   4588..4621    -  promoter       TRE3GV promoter (fragment): 3rd-generation Tet-responsive promoter that can be activated by binding of Tet-On® 3G, optimized for retroviral and lentiviral vectors
   4629..4648    -  promoter       PLtetO-1 promoter (fragment): modified phage lambda PL promoter with tet operator sites (Lutz and Bujard, 1997)
   4650..4669    -  promoter       PLtetO-1 promoter (fragment): modified phage lambda PL promoter with tet operator sites (Lutz and Bujard, 1997)
   4671..4874    -  promoter       CMV promoter: human cytomegalovirus (CMV) immediate early promoter
   4875..5254    -  enhancer       CMV enhancer: human cytomegalovirus immediate early enhancer
   5269..5685    -  CDS            gag (truncated): truncated Moloney murine leukemia virus (MMLV) gag gene lacking the start codon
   5752..6093    -  misc_feature   MESV Ψ: packaging signal of murine embryonic stem cell virus
   6157..6673    -  LTR            5' LTR: 5' long terminal repeat from murine embryonic stem cell virus
   6715..6813    -  CDS            env (fragment): murine leukemia virus gPr80 envelope polyprotein precursor; env; proteolytically cleaved into gp70SU and p15TM subunits
   6814..7015    +  CDS            TcR (fragment): tetracycline efflux protein; tet; confers resistance to tetracycline
   7015..7164    +  CDS            lacZα (fragment): LacZα fragment of β-galactosidase; lacZ fragment
   7170..7269    -  misc_feature   bom (fragment): basis of mobility region from pBR322
   7371..7406    -  CDS            rop (fragment): Rop protein, which maintains plasmids at low copy number; rop
   7501..7605    +  promoter       AmpR promoter: bla
   7606..8466    +  CDS            AmpR: β-lactamase; bla; confers resistance to ampicillin, carbenicillin, and related antibiotics
   8637..9225    +  rep_origin     ori: high-copy-number ColE1/pMB1/pBR322/pUC origin of replication
