[The description below was written by a language model from this plasmid's Addgene catalogue record and pLannotate feature annotations shown in this document.]
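Description:
Flag-HA-USP16 is a 9.4 kb MMLV/MESV-based retroviral vector for mammalian expression of human USP16 (ubiquitin specific peptidase 16, also called UBP-M), a deubiquitinating enzyme annotated as acting on ubiquitinated histone H2A. The unmutated open reading frame originates from an ORFeome clone collection and was moved by Gateway LR recombination into the destination backbone pDEST_Tet_ON_CMV_N_FLAG_HA_PGK_puro, which leaves attB1 and attB2 sites flanking the coding sequence. In bacteria the plasmid replicates from a high-copy ColE1/pUC-type origin and is selected with ampicillin through the bla gene. The scattered lacI, lacZα, TcR, rop and bom fragments in the annotation appear to be backbone remnants rather than functional parts.

The proviral region runs from a murine embryonic stem cell virus 5′ LTR through the MESV Ψ packaging signal and a truncated gag segment lacking its start codon, to a U3-deleted 3′ LTR annotated as self-inactivating. Between these elements, a CMV enhancer/promoter followed by short tet operator-like matches drives the insert. This is consistent with the tetracycline-regulatable CMV design implied by the backbone name, although the record does not state which regulator protein is needed. USP16 is expressed with N-terminal FLAG and HA epitopes supplied by the backbone. Downstream, a mouse PGK promoter drives puromycin N-acetyltransferase, so transduced cells can be selected with puromycin. The dual tag suits affinity purification and detection of the protein, and the associated publication concerns a survey of human deubiquitinating enzyme interaction partners.
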