Addgene plasmid #22595: Flag-HA-USP16
Depositing lab: Wade Harper. Depositing organization: Harvard Medical School. Publication: Defining the human deubiquitinating enzyme interaction landscape. Sowa ME, Bennett EJ, Gygi SP, Harper JW. Cell. 2009 Jul 23. 138(2):389-403. 10.1016/j.cell.2009.04.042 PubMed 19615732.
Backbone
  Vector backbone: pDEST_Tet_ON_CMV_N_FLAG_HA_PGK_puro
  Backbone manufacturer: Harper_Lab
  Vector type: Mammalian Expression, Retroviral
  Selectable markers: Puromycin
Growth in bacteria
  Bacterial resistance: Ampicillin, 100 μg/mL
  Growth temperature: 37°C
  Growth strain: DH5alpha
  Copy number: High Copy
Gene/Insert
  Gene/Insert name: USP16 (alt names: ubiquitin specific peptidase 16; UBP-M)
  Species: H. sapiens (human)
  Mutation: None
  GenBank ID: BC030777.2
  Entrez Gene: USP16 (a.k.a. MSTP039, UBP-M, UBPM)
  Tag / fusion protein: HA (N terminal on backbone); FLAG (N terminal on backbone)
  Cloning method: Gateway Cloning; 5′ cloning site GATEWAY_LR (unknown if destroyed); 3′ cloning site GATEWAY_LR (unknown if destroyed)
  Sequencing primers: 5′ CMV_forward
Resource information
  A portion of this plasmid was derived from a plasmid made by: Marc_Vidal_Orfeome_collection
Terms and licenses: Academic/Nonprofit Terms; Industry Terms: Not Available to Industry
How to cite: Flag-HA-USP16 was a gift from Wade Harper (Addgene plasmid # 22595 ; http://n2t.net/addgene:22595 ; RRID:Addgene_22595)
