>Addgene plasmid #22595 | Flag-HA-USP16 | addgene partial sequence | sequence record 28396 | 22595 with CMV-F
NAGTGATAGAGATCTCCCTATCAGTGATAGAGATCGTCGACGAGCTCGTTTAGTGAACCGTCAGATCGCC
TGGAGACGCCATCCACGCTGTTTTGACCTCCATAGAAGACACCGGGACCGATCCAGCCTCCGGGGATCTG
CCACCATGGACTACAAGGATGACGATGACAAGCTCGATGGAGGATACCCATACGATGTTCCAGATTACGC
TGCTCGAGGTTATCAAACAAGTTTGTACAAAAAAGTTGGCATGGGAAAGAAACGGACTAAGGGAAAAACT
GTTCCAATCGATGATTCCTCTGAAACTTTAGAACCTGTGTGCAGACACATTAGAAAAGGATTGGAACAAG
GTAATTTGAAAAAGGCTTTANTGNATGTGGAATGGAATATCTGCCAAGACTGTAAGACTGACAATAAAGT
GAAAGATAAAGCTGAAGAAGAAACAGAAGAAAAGCCTTCAGTTTGGCTGTGTCTNANATGTGNCCATN
